Addgene plasmid #108516: pAJM.715
Purpose: PTac-YFP Reporter. IPTG sensor for use in Marionette strain.
Depositing lab: Christopher Voigt. Depositing organization: Massachusetts Institute of Technology. Publication: Escherichia coli "Marionette" strains with 12 highly optimized small-molecule sensors. Meyer AJ, Segall-Shapiro TH, Glassey E, Zhang J, Voigt CA. Nat Chem Biol. 2018 Nov 26. pii: 10.1038/s41589-018-0168-3. doi: 10.1038/s41589-018-0168-3. PubMed 30478458.
Backbone
  Vector backbone: p15A-Kan
  Vector type: Bacterial Expression
Growth in bacteria
  Bacterial resistance: Kanamycin, 50 μg/mL
  Growth temperature: 37°C
  Growth strain: NEB Stable
  Copy number: Low Copy
Gene/Insert
  Gene/Insert name: PTac-YFP
  Species: Synthetic
  Cloning method: Gibson Cloning
Terms and licenses: Academic/Nonprofit Terms; Industry Terms: Not Available to Industry
Depositor comments: Please visit https://www.biorxiv.org/content/early/2018/04/10/285866 for bioRxiv preprint.
How to cite: pAJM.715 was a gift from Christopher Voigt (Addgene plasmid # 108516 ; http://n2t.net/addgene:108516 ; RRID:Addgene_108516)
