[The description below was written by a language model from this plasmid's Addgene catalogue record and pLannotate feature annotations shown in this document.]
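Description:
pAJM.715 is a small (about 2.9 kb) bacterial expression plasmid built on a p15A-Kan backbone and designed as a fluorescent reporter for IPTG sensing in E. coli. It replicates from the p15A origin, which the record lists as low copy and which is compatible with ColE1-type plasmids. Selection is with kanamycin through an aminoglycoside phosphotransferase (KanR) gene. The automated annotation also flags short fragments resembling the RSF origin and the pBR322 bom region next to the p15A origin. These are partial matches, most likely reflecting sequence similarity rather than separate functional elements.

The payload is a synthetic PTac-YFP cassette assembled by Gibson cloning. A tac promoter, the strong trp/lac UV5 hybrid, is followed immediately by a symmetric lac operator optimized for tight LacI binding. Because the plasmid is circular, this promoter–operator pair at the end of the numbered sequence reads directly into a hammerhead ribozyme from tobacco ringspot virus satellite RNA and then the EYFP coding sequence. Such a ribozyme typically acts as an insulator, cleaving off the promoter-derived 5' leader so that the reporter mRNA has a defined 5' end regardless of the upstream promoter. No lacI gene is annotated on the plasmid, consistent with its stated use in the Marionette strain, where the repressor would be supplied by the host. IPTG relieves LacI repression and YFP fluorescence reports the response, making the construct suited to characterizing the IPTG sensor's output.
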