Features (pLannotate 1.2.2; 9 found; start..end, strand, type, name):
      1..50      +  misc_RNA       sTRSV HHRz: hammerhead ribozyme from the tobacco ringspot virus satellite RNA (Khvorova et al., 2003)
    100..819     +  CDS            EYFP: enhanced YFP mammalian codon-optimized
    907..929     -  rep_origin     RSF ori (fragment): Plasmids containing the RSF 1030 origin of replication can be propagated in E. coli cells that contain additional plasmids with compatible origins.
    946..972     +  misc_feature   bom (fragment): basis of mobility region from pBR322
   1071..1126    -  rep_origin     RSF ori (fragment): Plasmids containing the RSF 1030 origin of replication can be propagated in E. coli cells that contain additional plasmids with compatible origins.
   1214..1759    -  rep_origin     p15A ori: Plasmids containing the medium-copy-number p15A origin of replication can be propagated in E. coli cells that contain a second plasmid with the ColE1 origin.
   1848..2663    -  CDS            KanR: aminoglycoside phosphotransferase; aph(3')-Ia; confers resistance to kanamycin in bacteria or G418 (Geneticin®) in eukaryotes
   2838..2866    +  promoter       tac promoter: strong E. coli promoter; hybrid between the trp and lac UV5 promoters
   2872..2891    +  protein_bind   lac operator (symmetric): The lac repressor binds to the lac operator to inhibit transcription in E. coli. This inhibition can be relieved by adding lactose or isopropyl-β-D-thiogalactopyranoside (IPTG). The symmetric lac operator was optimized for tight binding of lac repressor. lac repressor encoded by lacI
>Addgene plasmid #108516 | pAJM.715 | addgene full sequence | sequence record 210283 | Addgene NGS Result
CTGTCACCGGATGTGCTTTCCGGTCTGATGAGTCCGTGAGGACGAAACAGCCTCTACAAATAATTTTGTT
TAATACTAGAGAAAGAGGGGAAATACTAGATGGTGAGCAAGGGCGAGGAGCTGTTCACCGGGGTGGTGCC
CATCCTGGTCGAGCTGGACGGCGACGTAAACGGCCACAAGTTCAGCGTGTCCGGCGAGGGCGAGGGCGAT
GCCACCTACGGCAAGCTGACCCTGAAGTTCATCTGCACCACAGGCAAGCTGCCCGTGCCCTGGCCCACCC
TCGTGACCACCTTCGGCTACGGCCTGCAATGCTTCGCCCGCTACCCCGACCACATGAAGCTGCACGACTT
CTTCAAGTCCGCCATGCCCGAAGGCTACGTCCAGGAGCGCACCATCTTCTTCAAGGACGACGGCAACTAC
AAGACCCGCGCCGAGGTGAAGTTCGAGGGCGACACCCTGGTGAACCGCATCGAGCTGAAGGGCATCGACT
TCAAGGAGGACGGCAACATCCTGGGGCACAAGCTGGAGTACAACTACAACAGCCACAACGTCTATATCAT
GGCCGACAAGCAGAAGAACGGCATCAAGGTGAACTTCAAGATCCGCCACAACATCGAGGACGGCAGCGTG
CAGCTCGCCGACCACTACCAGCAGAACACCCCAATCGGCGACGGCCCCGTGCTGCTGCCCGACAACCACT
ACCTTAGCTACCAGTCCGCCCTGAGCAAAGACCCCAACGAGAAGCGCGATCACATGGTCCTGCTGGAGTT
CGTGACCGCCGCCGGGATCACTCTCGGCATGGACGAGCTGTACAAGTAACTCGGTACCAAATTCCAGAAA
AGAGGCCTCCCGAAAGGGGGGCCTTTTTTCGTTTTGGTCCAATGGCGGCGCGCCATCGAATGAGGTGCTT
CCTCGCTCACTGACTCGCTGCACGAGGCAGACCTCAGCGCTAGCGGAGTGTATACTGGCTTACTATGTTG
GCACTGATGAGGGTGTCAGTGAAGTGCTTCATGTGGCAGGAGAAAAAAGGCTGCACCGGTGCGTCAGCAG
AATATGTGATACAGGATATATTCCGCTTCCTCGCTCACTGACTCGCTACGCTCGGTCGTTCGACTGCGGC
GAGCGGAAATGGCTTACGAACGGGGCGGAGATTTCCTGGAAGATGCCAGGAAGATACTTAACAGGGAAGT
GAGAGGGCCGCGGCAAAGCCGTTTTTCCATAGGCTCCGCCCCCCTGACAAGCATCACGAAATCTGACGCT
CAAATCAGTGGTGGCGAAACCCGACAGGACTATAAAGATACCAGGCGTTTCCCCCTGGCGGCTCCCTCGT
GCGCTCTCCTGTTCCTGCCTTTCGGTTTACCGGTGTCATTCCGCTGTTATGGCCGCGTTTGTCTCATTCC
ACGCCTGACACTCAGTTCCGGGTAGGCAGTTCGCTCCAAGCTGGACTGTATGCACGAACCCCCCGTTCAG
TCCGACCGCTGCGCCTTATCCGGTAACTATCGTCTTGAGTCCAACCCGGAAAGACATGCAAAAGCACCAC
TGGCAGCAGCCACTGGTAATTGATTTAGAGGAGTTAGTCTTGAAGTCATGCGCCGGTTAAGGCTAAACTG
AAAGGACAAGTTTTGGTGACTGCGCTCCTCCAAGCCAGTTACCTCGGTTCAAAGAGTTGGTAGCTCAGAG
AACCTTCGAAAAACCGCCCTGCAAGGCGGTTTTTTCGTTTTCAGAGCAAGAGATTACGCGCAGACCAAAA
CGATCTCAAGAAGATCATCTTATTAAGGGGTCTGACGCTCAGTGGAACGAAAAATCAATCTAAAGTATAT
ATGAGTAAACTTGGTCTGACAGTTACCTTAGAAAAACTCATCGAGCATCAAATGAAACTGCAATTTATTC
ATATCAGGATTATCAATACCATATTTTTGAAAAAGCCGTTTCTGTAATGAAGGAGAAAACTCACCGAGGC
AGTTCCATAGGATGGCAAGATCCTGGTATCGGTCTGCGATTCCGACTCGTCCAACATCAATACAACCTAT
TAATTTCCCCTCGTCAAAAATAAGGTTATCAAGTGAGAAATCACCATGAGTGACGACTGAATCCGGTGAG
AATGGCAAAAGCTTATGCATTTCTTTCCAGACTTGTTCAACAGGCCAGCCATTACGCTCGTCATCAAAAT
CACTCGCATCAACCAAACCGTTATTCATTCGTGATTGCGCCTGAGCGAGACGAAATACGCGATCGCTGTT
AAAAGGACAATTACAAACAGGAATCGAATGCAACCGGCGCAGGAACACTGCCAGCGCATCAACAATATTT
TCACCTGAATCAGGATATTCTTCTAATACCTGGAATGCTGTTTTCCCGGGGATCGCAGTGGTGAGTAACC
ATGCATCATCAGGAGTACGGATAAAATGCTTGATGGTCGGAAGAGGCATAAATTCCGTCAGCCAGTTTAG
TCTGACCATCTCATCTGTAACATCATTGGCAACGCTACCTTTGCCATGTTTCAGAAACAACTCTGGCGCA
TCGGGCTTCCCATACAATCGATAGATTGTCGCACCTGATTGCCCGACATTATCGCGAGCCCATTTATACC
CATATAAATCAGCATCCATGTTGGAATTTAATCGCGGCCTGGAGCAAGACGTTTCCCGTTGAATATGGCT
CATAACACCCCTTGTATTACTGTTTATGTAAGCAGACAGTTTTATTGTTCATGATGATATATTTTTATCT
TGTGCAATGTACATCAGAGATTTTGAGACACAACCAATTATTGAAGGCCTCCCTAACGGGGGGCCTTTTT
TTGTTTCTGGTCTCCCGCTTAACGATCGTTGGCTGTGTTGACAATTAATCATCGGCTCGTATAATGTGTG
GAATTGTGAGCGCTCACAATTAG
